Addgene plasmid #34516: KHBD00407
Depositing lab: Bart Deplancke. Depositing organization: Swiss Federal Institute of Technology (EPFL). Publication: Automated protein-DNA interaction screening of Drosophila regulatory elements. Korneel Hens, Jean-Daniel Feuz, Alina Isakova, Antonina Lagovitina, Andreas Massouras, Julien Bryois, Patrick Callaerts, Susan E. Celniker, Bart Deplancke. Nat Methods. 2011 Oct 30;8(12):1065-70. 10.1038/nmeth.1763 PubMed 22037703.
Backbone
  Vector backbone: pDONR221
  Backbone manufacturer: Invitrogen
  Backbone size w/o insert (bp): 2536
  Vector type: Gateway Donor Vector
Growth in bacteria
  Bacterial resistance: Kanamycin, 50 μg/mL
  Growth temperature: 37°C
  Growth strain: DH5alpha
  Copy number: High Copy
Gene/Insert
  Gene/Insert name: CG2714 (alt names: FBgn0000376; crm; cramped)
  Species: D. melanogaster (fly)
  Insert size (bp): 2946
  Entrez Gene: crm (a.k.a. Dmel_CG2714, CG2714, Dmel\CG2714, EG:95B7.2, ZW-9, l(1)3C1, l(1)3Ca, l(1)zw9, sa, sta[P], swa, zw-9, zw9)
  Cloning method: Gateway Cloning
  Sequencing primers: 5′ M13F; 3′ M13R
Terms and licenses: Academic/Nonprofit Terms; Industry Terms: Not Available to Industry
Depositor comments: Please note that the ORFs in this collection were cloned open-ended (without a stop codon).
How to cite: KHBD00407 was a gift from Bart Deplancke (Addgene plasmid # 34516 ; http://n2t.net/addgene:34516 ; RRID:Addgene_34516)
