[The description below was written by a language model from this plasmid's Addgene catalogue record.]
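Description:
KHBD00407 is a Gateway clone built on the pDONR221 backbone, carrying the open reading frame of the Drosophila melanogaster gene CG2714, also known as crm or cramped. The catalogue lists it as a Gateway donor vector, but because the fly ORF has been inserted by Gateway cloning, it functions in practice as an entry clone. In such a clone the insert would be expected to be flanked by attL recombination sites, although the record provides no feature table to confirm the exact elements present. The plasmid is maintained in E. coli at high copy number and selected with kanamycin. The backbone without insert is recorded as about 2.5 kb and the insert as about 2.9 kb. M13 forward and reverse primer sites flank the cloning region and are used for sequence verification.

The construct carries no promoter intended to express the insert, since entry clones serve as shuttles rather than expression vectors. The ORF can be moved by LR recombination into any compatible Gateway destination vector, which then supplies the promoter, tags and host-specific elements. The depositor notes that ORFs in this collection were cloned open-ended, without a stop codon, which allows in-frame C-terminal fusions in the destination vector. It also means that a downstream stop codon must be provided by that vector.

The associated publication concerns automated protein-DNA interaction screening of Drosophila regulatory elements, so this clone appears to belong to a larger ORF collection assembled for that kind of screening. The record does not give the specific destination vectors or the assay format used.
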