>Addgene plasmid #34516 | KHBD00407 | depositor partial sequence | sequence record 41083 | KHBD00407 sequence 2946 bps
ATGGAGGAACTGTCCAAGCAGCCGCCGCCACCCCCGCTGACGCAGCCGCCGCCGCCGTCGTCATCCGTGT
CCATTGAGGAGCCGCTGCCAAATGGCAAGGGAGGAGGAGCAGTAGTTGTTAACTCGATAGCTAAGCTGCC
CGAGGAGGAGCTCCTCGGCTCGGTGACCATGCACAATTGTCCGGGAACGCGGGCCAGTGCCCGGGTCATA
CAGAAGATGAAGCAGGACCAGACGCGCCCGATGACACCGCCGCCCAGCGAACGGGAGCCGAACAAAAAGG
AGGAGAAGGCCGCCCAAAAGACGCCCAGCCAGCTGAAGACGGGCAGCGGGAAGACCACCTGGACGAATGT
GGAGCGCAACTGCTTCTTCGACGCCCTCAACGAATTCGGCAAGGACTTCGAGGCGGTGGCCAACTGCATC
AATGCCAAGCTGAAGCGCCGCAATGCCAACAGCGACTATAGTTTCAAAACCAAGGACCAAGTTCGCCAGC
ACTATTACCAGACCCATCACAAGATTTGCAAATATGTGCGCTTCTCGGAGGAACTGAAAAAGCCCGCCCA
GGAGTTGTACACGCTGATCAACTACGGCGAGATGCGGCGCAAGCTGCAGTTCCTCACGGAGAAGCACTTC
ATGAAGCTGAAGCAGCTGGTCTACCAGGGCCAAATAACCGTGCGTTGCAAGGGCAAGAACATTCGCATTA
AGACGCCATCGTGCAAGGCGCTCCGGCGGCTAAATCAATTGGATGACTCACTGGAGGATATCCGGCTGCC
CAGCAAGGTGGAGGTGCTGGTGACTCCCGCCAATATGGAGGCCTTCGGACGCGTCCAGTCACTGGCGCAG
AATCCACGCGGCAGGATCATAGTTCCGCTGCACAAGAAACTAATCAGCTTCATCAAGACGTTCGAGTACA
AATGGCGCAGCGCCAATCAGCGTTTGCACGAGGAGAAGAGTGCATACTTTTCCAGCAGCCTGCCATCTGC
TGCGTCCAACAACAATAACAACAACAATGAAACGGAACCATTACAGCCGTCAGTTGCATCGCTGGATCCC
TCAATGTGCTTCCAGCCCCGGCCGGGAGTGGCCATCCACCGACCTTTGCTCAGCATCACCGCCTACCTAA
GCAGCATCAGTATTTGCTTGACGGCATACGAGGAGCGCATGGGCTTCAAAGTGCGCAGCGAGACCTTGGG
CAATTTGGCCGGCATGTCGGTGGCGGCCAACAAGCGACTACGAACGGAAAGCGGCTCCGAGAAGCGTTCG
CCGGAGACAAAGAAACCCAAATCGAGTGCCAGCCCGCCGCTGGAGAAGAGTTTGGACGACGGGCCCTTGG
AGGGCAATCTGATGAAGATGGAGAATAGCAGCGGTGATGAGCTGGGCGAGGAGATTCATGAGTTTCTGGG
CGATATATTGGAGGCCATGCAGCGTCCGCAAGCAGCCACTATTCCAGCTCTTTCGGCCACCACTGGTGAT
ACCACAACTGTTGCTGTTGCGCTTGAAACATCGCACGATCCTGTACAACAGGCTTATCCGGCCAACGCGG
ATCTATCTAATGCCATGGCGACATCTGTTCTACAAACTTCCTGTGCTGCAGCTCCCGCTCCTTCGACTCC
TGTAACCGGTTCTTTGGCGGCTCCATCCGTAGCCCGCTCCAAACGCAAAGAAGCTAAGGAGGCGGCGGCC
GCGGCACAGGCTCGAAATTTTAAGCCACTGCTCAGCGACGATATACTGAAGAGAATCCGCAAGGGCTGGA
CGCAGGCGAATGCGGCGGATATAACCATCGGTGATCTGTATGTCGTTTTTGGCCAGGATTCCAAGCTGGA
GCTGGAGTATTATTGGTGTGAGGTCGACAGTTCGACGGCCATGGCATCCAGCATACTAACAATCAACACG
GTAACGCCTAGCTCCTCGTCGGTGGCCACCCAAACCGGCAGCGCCGCCTCGAACGCCAACCAAACAGGCG
CATCTTCCAACTGCTACGTCAGCGCATCGAGCAATTCGAGCACCTCGAGCACTTCGCTGCCCTACAATCC
CAACGACTGTGATAGCGTGGAACGCGTCAGGGCCGTCACCACATCGTCGGTGAGCAACAAGCTGAAGCAC
CTGCTACTCGTGGCCAATCTCAGCGAGCGCGTGCGCAAGCGCCAATGCAACTGCGGCCACACGTGCGATC
GCAAGCGGGACCTGATGACCAAGGCGCAGCAGCTGGCAGAGGCGACGGCCACCGGCGGAGTGGGCGGCAT
GGTTGAGGGCAATTTCCGAACGCCGATGCTGCCAGTGCGGCGGCCGATATCCAACATCGATCCTGTGCGC
CAACTCTCAGCGCTCACACGGCAAAAGATCAGTCGTCAGGTGCTTGTGCAGCGCCGTCTCCTACCACCCA
CATCCGCTGGCGATCGTCCGTACGATCTGCTGAGTGTGCGCCAACTCCACAGTGGCCTTTTCGAGCCGAT
TGATCGCGTGGATGGCATAAGTTCCGCTGGCATCAGCACCTCTGGCTCGAAACCCGATTCCAGCATGAAT
GCCACGACCGCTTCACAGGATCAAGAGCCAGGGGATCAGGGGGCATTGGAGTTCCTCAACGACGAGGCCA
CGCAGGTCAGCGCTCGAGACATGCCCAATCTGGACATTTGCGTGGCCACCAACAGGACGGACGTCAGCAG
TTCCCTGAACGAGGCGGCCCAAGACGGGAGCACAACTCAAAGCTTCTTCCAAGGCAGCATGAGTCCGATG
CACTTGCTCAGAGATTCAACATCCAACGCACGCTGGCTGGAGGACAATATCAATGACTTCTCGTTGACGT
CGCTGCTGGGGCATTTGGATGAGATTGATGCCACCAGGGATATACTGGATCCGTCGTCAAGCATGTCGGT
GATCAGCGAGAGCAGCGTGGACTTTCGGCACAAGTTCCAGGAAATCGCCGCCCTGCTGCAGCAGCAGGAG
AAAGAT
