>Addgene plasmid #34516 | KHBD00407 | addgene partial sequence | sequence record 42289 | M13-Rev 5'-CAGGAAACAGCTATGACC-3'
TTTTATTTTGACTGATAGTGACCTGTTCGTTGCAACAAATTGATAAGCAATGCTTTCTTATAATGCCAAC
TTTGTACAAGAAAGTTGGCAAATCTTTCTCCTGCTGCTGCAGCAGGGCGGCGATTTCCTGGAACTTGTGC
CGAAAGTCCACGCTGCTCTCGCTGATCACCGACATGCTTGACGACGGATCCAGTATATCCCTGGTGGCAT
CAATCTCATCCAAATGCCCCAGCAGCGACGTCAACGAGAAGTCATTGATATTGTCCTCCAGCCAGCGTGC
GTTGGATGTTGAATCTCTGAGCAAGTGCATCGGACTCATGCTGCCTTGGAAGAAGCTTTGAGTTGTGCTC
CCGTCTTGGGCCGCCTCGTTCAGGGAACTGCTGACGTCCGTCCTGTTGGTGGCCACGCAAATGTCCAGAT
TGGGCATGTCTCGAGCGCTGACCTGCGTGGCCTCGTCGTTGAGGAACTCCAATGCCCCCTGATCCCCTGG
CTCTTGATCCTGTGAAGCGGTCGTGGCATTCATGCTGGAATCGGGTTTCGAGCCAGAGGTGCTGATGCCA
GCGGAACTTATGCCATCCACGCGATCAATCGGCTCGAAAAGGCCACTGTGGAGTTGGCGCACACTCAGCA
GATCGTACGGACGATCGCCAGCGGATGTGGGTGGTAGGAGACGGCGCTGCACAAGCACCTGACGACTGAT
CTTTTGCCGTGTGAGCGCTGAGAGTTGGCGCACAGGATCGATGTTGGATATCGGCCGCCGCACTGGCAGC
